Addgene plasmid #102918: pCMV-ABE7.9
Purpose: expresses ABE7.9 in mammalian cells
Depositing lab: David Liu. Depositing organization: Broad Institute. Publication: Programmable base editing of A*T to G*C in genomic DNA without DNA cleavage. Gaudelli NM, Komor AC, Rees HA, Packer MS, Badran AH, Bryson DI, Liu DR. Nature. 2017 Nov 23;551(7681):464-471. doi: 10.1038/nature24644. Epub 2017 Oct 25. PubMed 29160308.
Backbone
  Vector backbone: pBR322/CMV
  Backbone manufacturer: Liu lab
  Backbone size w/o insert (bp): 3388
  Total vector size (bp): 8727
  Vector type: Mammalian Expression
Growth in bacteria
  Bacterial resistance: Ampicillin, 100 μg/mL
  Growth temperature: 37°C
  Growth strain: DH5alpha
  Copy number: High Copy
Gene/Insert
  Gene/Insert name: ABE7.9 (alt name: TadA-linker(32aa)-TadA*(7.9)-linker(32aa)-nCas9-NLS)
  Species: Synthetic; TadA is from E.coli (synthetic gene block, mammalian codon optimized), Cas9 is S. pyogenes (mammalian codon optimized)
  Insert size (bp): 5328
  Mutation: see manuscript
  Promoter: CMV
  Tag / fusion protein: NLS (C terminal on insert)
  Cloning method: Ligation Independent Cloning
  Sequencing primers: 5′ T7; 3′ M13
Terms and licenses: Academic/Nonprofit Terms; Industry Terms: Not Available to Industry
How to cite: pCMV-ABE7.9 was a gift from David Liu (Addgene plasmid # 102918 ; http://n2t.net/addgene:102918 ; RRID:Addgene_102918)
