[The description below was written by a language model from this plasmid's Addgene catalogue record and pLannotate feature annotations shown in this document.]
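Description:
pCMV-ABE7.9 is an 8.7 kb mammalian expression plasmid built on a pBR322-derived, CMV-containing backbone. It is propagated in E. coli at high copy number from a ColE1/pUC-type origin and selected with ampicillin through a β-lactamase (AmpR) cassette driven by its own promoter. The remaining bacterial elements in the feature table (a bom fragment, the lac promoter/operator with CAP site, a lacI fragment, and short SV40 promoter and MCS fragments) appear to be backbone remnants rather than functional parts of the payload. No mammalian selection marker is annotated.

The payload is a single open reading frame of about 5.3 kb, placed under the human cytomegalovirus immediate-early enhancer and promoter and terminated by the bovine growth hormone polyadenylation signal. A T7 promoter sits just upstream of the coding sequence and is also the listed 5′ sequencing primer site. The encoded protein, ABE7.9, is an adenine base editor made of wild-type E. coli TadA, a 32-residue linker, the evolved TadA*(7.9) deaminase variant, a second 32-residue linker, a Streptococcus pyogenes Cas9 nickase, and a C-terminal nuclear localization signal, with all parts codon-optimized for mammalian cells. The specific mutations are not listed in the record, which refers to the associated publication. The automated annotation labels the Cas9 segment "Cas9 VQR", but the catalogue entry describes only a nickase and mentions no altered PAM specificity, so this label is probably a nearest-match call.

The plasmid is used for transient expression of the editor in mammalian cells. When a guide RNA is supplied separately, since none is encoded here, the editor converts A•T base pairs to G•C at the targeted genomic site without making double-strand breaks.
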