Features (pLannotate 1.2.2; 16 found; start..end, strand, type, name):
     42..86      -  misc_feature   bom (fragment): basis of mobility region from pBR322
    241..620     +  enhancer       CMV enhancer: human cytomegalovirus immediate early enhancer
    621..824     +  promoter       CMV promoter: human cytomegalovirus (CMV) immediate early promoter
    866..884     +  promoter       T7 promoter: promoter for bacteriophage T7 RNA polymerase
    898..2088    +  CDS            ABE(7.9): adenine base editor comprising wild-type E. coli TadA fused to the evolved TadA*(7.9) mutant (Gaudelli et al., 2017)
   2089..6189    +  CDS            Cas9 VQR: Streptococcus pyogenes Cas9 endonuclease with the D1135V/R1335Q/T1337R mutations has an altered recognition specificity for the protospacer adjacent motif (PAM) (Kleinstiver et al., 2015)
   6277..6501    +  polyA_signal   bGH poly(A) signal: bovine growth hormone polyadenylation signal
   6505..6526    +  promoter       SV40 promoter (fragment): SV40 enhancer and early promoter
   6531..6547    +  misc_feature   MCS (fragment): pBluescript multiple cloning site
   6596..6612    -  protein_bind   lac operator: The lac repressor binds to the lac operator to inhibit transcription in E. coli. This inhibition can be relieved by adding lactose or isopropyl-β-D-thiogalactopyranoside (IPTG). lac repressor encoded by lacI
   6620..6650    -  promoter       lac promoter: promoter for the E. coli lac operon
   6665..6686    -  protein_bind   CAP binding site: CAP binding activates transcription in the presence of cAMP. E. coli catabolite activator protein
   6699..6791    -  CDS            lacI (fragment): lac repressor; lacI; The lac repressor binds to the lac operator to inhibit transcription in E. coli. This inhibition can be relieved by adding lactose or isopropyl-β-D-thiogalactopyranoside (IPTG).
   6974..7562    -  rep_origin     ori: high-copy-number ColE1/pMB1/pBR322/pUC origin of replication
   7733..8593    -  CDS            AmpR: β-lactamase; bla; confers resistance to ampicillin, carbenicillin, and related antibiotics
   8594..8698    -  promoter       AmpR promoter: bla
>Addgene plasmid #102918 | pCMV-ABE7.9 | addgene full sequence | sequence record 219868 | Addgene NGS Result
TCGACGGATCGGGAGATCGATCTCCCGATCCCCTAGGGTCGACTCTCAGTACAATCTGCTCTGATGCCGC
ATAGTTAAGCCAGTATCTGCTCCCTGCTTGTGTGTTGGAGGTCGCTGAGTAGTGCGCGAGCAAAATTTAA
GCTACAACAAGGCAAGGCTTGACCGACAATTGCATGAAGAATCTGCTTAGGGTTAGGCGTTTTGCGCTGC
TTCGCGATGTACGGGCCAGATATACGCGTTGACATTGATTATTGACTAGTTATTAATAGTAATCAATTAC
GGGGTCATTAGTTCATAGCCCATATATGGAGTTCCGCGTTACATAACTTACGGTAAATGGCCCGCCTGGC
TGACCGCCCAACGACCCCCGCCCATTGACGTCAATAATGACGTATGTTCCCATAGTAACGCCAATAGGGA
CTTTCCATTGACGTCAATGGGTGGAGTATTTACGGTAAACTGCCCACTTGGCAGTACATCAAGTGTATCA
TATGCCAAGTACGCCCCCTATTGACGTCAATGACGGTAAATGGCCCGCCTGGCATTATGCCCAGTACATG
ACCTTATGGGACTTTCCTACTTGGCAGTACATCTACGTATTAGTCATCGCTATTACCATGGTGATGCGGT
TTTGGCAGTACATCAATGGGCGTGGATAGCGGTTTGACTCACGGGGATTTCCAAGTCTCCACCCCATTGA
CGTCAATGGGAGTTTGTTTTGGCACCAAAATCAACGGGACTTTCCAAAATGTCGTAACAACTCCGCCCCA
TTGACGCAAATGGGCGGTAGGCGTGTACGGTGGGAGGTCTATATAAGCAGAGCTGGTTTAGTGAACCGTC
AGATCCGCTAGAGATCCGCGGCCGCTAATACGACTCACTATAGGGAGAGCCGCCACCATGTCCGAAGTCG
AGTTTTCCCATGAGTACTGGATGAGACACGCATTGACTCTCGCAAAGAGGGCTTGGGATGAACGCGAGGT
GCCCGTGGGGGCAGTACTCGTGCATAACAATCGCGTAATCGGCGAAGGTTGGAATAGGCCGATCGGACGC
CACGACCCCACTGCACATGCGGAAATCATGGCCCTTCGACAGGGAGGGCTTGTGATGCAGAATTATCGAC
TTATCGATGCGACGCTGTACGTCACGCTTGAACCTTGCGTAATGTGCGCGGGAGCTATGATTCACTCCCG
CATTGGACGAGTTGTATTCGGTGCCCGCGACGCCAAGACGGGTGCCGCAGGTTCACTGATGGACGTGCTG
CATCACCCAGGCATGAACCACCGGGTAGAAATCACAGAAGGCATATTGGCGGACGAATGTGCGGCGCTGT
TGTCCGACTTTTTTCGCATGCGGAGGCAGGAGATCAAGGCCCAGAAAAAAGCACAATCCTCTACTGACTC
TGGTGGTTCTTCTGGTGGTTCTAGCGGCAGCGAGACTCCCGGGACCTCAGAGTCCGCCACACCCGAAAGT
TCTGGTGGTTCTTCTGGTGGTTCTTCCGAAGTCGAGTTTTCCCATGAGTACTGGATGAGACACGCATTGA
CTCTCGCAAAGAGGGCTCTCGATGAACGCGAGGTGCCCGTGGGGGCAGTACTCGTGCTCAACAATCGCGT
AATCGGCGAAGGTTGGAATAGGGCAATCGGACTCCACGACCCCACTGCACATGCGGAAATCATGGCCCTT
CGACAGGGAGGGCTTGTGATGCAGAATTATCGACTTATCGATGCGACGCTGTACGTCACGTTTGAACCTT
GCGTAATGTGCGCGGGAGCTATGATTCACTCCCGCATTGGACGAGTTGTATTCGGTGTTCGCAACGCCAA
GACGGGTGCCGCAGGTTCACTGATGGACGTGCTGCATTACCCAGGCATGAACCACCGGGTAGAAATCACA
GAAGGCATATTGGCGGACGAATGTAACGCGCTGTTGTGTTACTTTTTTCGCATGCCCAGGCAGGTCTTTA
ACGCCCAGAAAAAAGCACAATCCTCTACTGACTCTGGTGGTTCTTCTGGTGGTTCTAGCGGCAGCGAGAC
TCCCGGGACCTCAGAGTCCGCCACACCCGAAAGTTCTGGTGGTTCTTCTGGTGGTTCTGATAAAAAGTAT
TCTATTGGTTTAGCCATCGGCACTAATTCCGTTGGATGGGCTGTCATAACCGATGAATACAAAGTACCTT
CAAAGAAATTTAAGGTGTTGGGGAACACAGACCGTCATTCGATTAAAAAGAATCTTATCGGTGCCCTCCT
ATTCGATAGTGGCGAAACGGCAGAGGCGACTCGCCTGAAACGAACCGCTCGGAGAAGGTATACACGTCGC
AAGAACCGAATATGTTACTTACAAGAAATTTTTAGCAATGAGATGGCCAAAGTTGACGATTCTTTCTTTC
ACCGTTTGGAAGAGTCCTTCCTTGTCGAAGAGGACAAGAAACATGAACGGCACCCCATCTTTGGAAACAT
AGTAGATGAGGTGGCATATCATGAAAAGTACCCAACGATTTATCACCTCAGAAAAAAGCTAGTTGACTCA
ACTGATAAAGCGGACCTGAGGTTAATCTACTTGGCTCTTGCCCATATGATAAAGTTCCGTGGGCACTTTC
TCATTGAGGGTGATCTAAATCCGGACAACTCGGATGTCGACAAACTGTTCATCCAGTTAGTACAAACCTA
TAATCAGTTGTTTGAAGAGAACCCTATAAATGCAAGTGGCGTGGATGCGAAGGCTATTCTTAGCGCCCGC
CTCTCTAAATCCCGACGGCTAGAAAACCTGATCGCACAATTACCCGGAGAGAAGAAAAATGGGTTGTTCG
GTAACCTTATAGCGCTCTCACTAGGCCTGACACCAAATTTTAAGTCGAACTTCGACTTAGCTGAAGATGC
CAAATTGCAGCTTAGTAAGGACACGTACGATGACGATCTCGACAATCTACTGGCACAAATTGGAGATCAG
TATGCGGACTTATTTTTGGCTGCCAAAAACCTTAGCGATGCAATCCTCCTATCTGACATACTGAGAGTTA
ATACTGAGATTACCAAGGCGCCGTTATCCGCTTCAATGATCAAAAGGTACGATGAACATCACCAAGACTT
GACACTTCTCAAGGCCCTAGTCCGTCAGCAACTGCCTGAGAAATATAAGGAAATATTCTTTGATCAGTCG
AAAAACGGGTACGCAGGTTATATTGACGGCGGAGCGAGTCAAGAGGAATTCTACAAGTTTATCAAACCCA
TATTAGAGAAGATGGATGGGACGGAAGAGTTGCTTGTAAAACTCAATCGCGAAGATCTACTGCGAAAGCA
GCGGACTTTCGACAACGGTAGCATTCCACATCAAATCCACTTAGGCGAATTGCATGCTATACTTAGAAGG
CAGGAGGATTTTTATCCGTTCCTCAAAGACAATCGTGAAAAGATTGAGAAAATCCTAACCTTTCGCATAC
CTTACTATGTGGGACCCCTGGCCCGAGGGAACTCTCGGTTCGCATGGATGACAAGAAAGTCCGAAGAAAC
GATTACTCCATGGAATTTTGAGGAAGTTGTCGATAAAGGTGCGTCAGCTCAATCGTTCATCGAGAGGATG
ACCAACTTTGACAAGAATTTACCGAACGAAAAAGTATTGCCTAAGCACAGTTTACTTTACGAGTATTTCA
CAGTGTACAATGAACTCACGAAAGTTAAGTATGTCACTGAGGGCATGCGTAAACCCGCCTTTCTAAGCGG
AGAACAGAAGAAAGCAATAGTAGATCTGTTATTCAAGACCAACCGCAAAGTGACAGTTAAGCAATTGAAA
GAGGACTACTTTAAGAAAATTGAATGCTTCGATTCTGTCGAGATCTCCGGGGTAGAAGATCGATTTAATG
CGTCACTTGGTACGTATCATGACCTCCTAAAGATAATTAAAGATAAGGACTTCCTGGATAACGAAGAGAA
TGAAGATATCTTAGAAGATATAGTGTTGACTCTTACCCTCTTTGAAGATCGGGAAATGATTGAGGAAAGA
CTAAAAACATACGCTCACCTGTTCGACGATAAGGTTATGAAACAGTTAAAGAGGCGTCGCTATACGGGCT
GGGGACGATTGTCGCGGAAACTTATCAACGGGATAAGAGACAAGCAAAGTGGTAAAACTATTCTCGATTT
TCTAAAGAGCGACGGCTTCGCCAATAGGAACTTTATGCAGCTGATCCATGATGACTCTTTAACCTTCAAA
GAGGATATACAAAAGGCACAGGTTTCCGGACAAGGGGACTCATTGCACGAACATATTGCGAATCTTGCTG
GTTCGCCAGCCATCAAAAAGGGCATACTCCAGACAGTCAAAGTAGTGGATGAGCTAGTTAAGGTCATGGG
ACGTCACAAACCGGAAAACATTGTAATCGAGATGGCACGCGAAAATCAAACGACTCAGAAGGGGCAAAAA
AACAGTCGAGAGCGGATGAAGAGAATAGAAGAGGGTATTAAAGAACTGGGCAGCCAGATCTTAAAGGAGC
ATCCTGTGGAAAATACCCAATTGCAGAACGAGAAACTTTACCTCTATTACCTACAAAATGGAAGGGACAT
GTATGTTGATCAGGAACTGGACATAAACCGTTTATCTGATTACGACGTCGATCACATTGTACCCCAATCC
TTTTTGAAGGACGATTCAATCGACAATAAAGTGCTTACACGCTCGGATAAGAACCGAGGGAAAAGTGACA
ATGTTCCAAGCGAGGAAGTCGTAAAGAAAATGAAGAACTATTGGCGGCAGCTCCTAAATGCGAAACTGAT
AACGCAAAGAAAGTTCGATAACTTAACTAAAGCTGAGAGGGGTGGCTTGTCTGAACTTGACAAGGCCGGA
TTTATTAAACGTCAGCTCGTGGAAACCCGCCAAATCACAAAGCATGTTGCACAGATACTAGATTCCCGAA
TGAATACGAAATACGACGAGAACGATAAGCTGATTCGGGAAGTCAAAGTAATCACTTTAAAGTCAAAATT
GGTGTCGGACTTCAGAAAGGATTTTCAATTCTATAAAGTTAGGGAGATAAATAACTACCACCATGCGCAC
GACGCTTATCTTAATGCCGTCGTAGGGACCGCACTCATTAAGAAATACCCGAAGCTAGAAAGTGAGTTTG
TGTATGGTGATTACAAAGTTTATGACGTCCGTAAGATGATCGCGAAAAGCGAACAGGAGATAGGCAAGGC
TACAGCCAAATACTTCTTTTATTCTAACATTATGAATTTCTTTAAGACGGAAATCACTCTGGCAAACGGA
GAGATACGCAAACGACCTTTAATTGAAACCAATGGGGAGACAGGTGAAATCGTATGGGATAAGGGCCGGG
ACTTCGCGACGGTGAGAAAAGTTTTGTCCATGCCCCAAGTCAACATAGTAAAGAAAACTGAGGTGCAGAC
CGGAGGGTTTTCAAAGGAATCGATTCTTCCAAAAAGGAATAGTGATAAGCTCATCGCTCGTAAAAAGGAC
TGGGACCCGAAAAAGTACGGTGGCTTCGATAGCCCTACAGTTGCCTATTCTGTCCTAGTAGTGGCAAAAG
TTGAGAAGGGAAAATCCAAGAAACTGAAGTCAGTCAAAGAATTATTGGGGATAACGATTATGGAGCGCTC
GTCTTTTGAAAAGAACCCCATCGACTTCCTTGAGGCGAAAGGTTACAAGGAAGTAAAAAAGGATCTCATA
ATTAAACTACCAAAGTATAGTCTGTTTGAGTTAGAAAATGGCCGAAAACGGATGTTGGCTAGCGCCGGAG
AGCTTCAAAAGGGGAACGAACTCGCACTACCGTCTAAATACGTGAATTTCCTGTATTTAGCGTCCCATTA
CGAGAAGTTGAAAGGTTCACCTGAAGATAACGAACAGAAGCAACTTTTTGTTGAGCAGCACAAACATTAT
CTCGACGAAATCATAGAGCAAATTTCGGAATTCAGTAAGAGAGTCATCCTAGCTGATGCCAATCTGGACA
AAGTATTAAGCGCATACAACAAGCACAGGGATAAACCCATACGTGAGCAGGCGGAAAATATTATCCATTT
GTTTACTCTTACCAACCTCGGCGCTCCAGCCGCATTCAAGTATTTTGACACAACGATAGATCGCAAACGA
TACACTTCTACCAAGGAGGTGCTAGACGCGACACTGATTCACCAATCCATCACGGGATTATATGAAACTC
GGATAGATTTGTCACAGCTTGGGGGTGACTCTGGTGGTTCTCCCAAGAAGAAGAGGAAAGTCTAACCGGT
CATCATCACCATCACCATTGAGTTTAAACCCGCTGATCAGCCTCGACTGTGCCTTCTAGTTGCCAGCCAT
CTGTTGTTTGCCCCTCCCCCGTGCCTTCCTTGACCCTGGAAGGTGCCACTCCCACTGTCCTTTCCTAATA
AAATGAGGAAATTGCATCGCATTGTCTGAGTAGGTGTCATTCTATTCTGGGGGGTGGGGTGGGGCAGGAC
AGCAAGGGGGAGGATTGGGAAGACAATAGCAGGCATGCTGGGGATGCGGTGGGCTCTATGGCTTCTGAGG
CGGAAAGAACCAGCTGGGGCTCGATACCGTCGACCTCTAGCTAGAGCTTGGCGTAATCATGGTCATAGCT
GTTTCCTGTGTGAAATTGTTATCCGCTCACAATTCCACACAACATACGAGCCGGAAGCATAAAGTGTAAA
GCCTAGGGTGCCTAATGAGTGAGCTAACTCACATTAATTGCGTTGCGCTCACTGCCCGCTTTCCAGTCGG
GAAACCTGTCGTGCCAGCTGCATTAATGAATCGGCCAACGCGCGGGGAGAGGCGGTTTGCGTATTGGGCG
CTCTTCCGCTTCCTCGCTCACTGACTCGCTGCGCTCGGTCGTTCGGCTGCGGCGAGCGGTATCAGCTCAC
TCAAAGGCGGTAATACGGTTATCCACAGAATCAGGGGATAACGCAGGAAAGAACATGTGAGCAAAAGGCC
AGCAAAAGGCCAGGAACCGTAAAAAGGCCGCGTTGCTGGCGTTTTTCCATAGGCTCCGCCCCCCTGACGA
GCATCACAAAAATCGACGCTCAAGTCAGAGGTGGCGAAACCCGACAGGACTATAAAGATACCAGGCGTTT
CCCCCTGGAAGCTCCCTCGTGCGCTCTCCTGTTCCGACCCTGCCGCTTACCGGATACCTGTCCGCCTTTC
TCCCTTCGGGAAGCGTGGCGCTTTCTCATAGCTCACGCTGTAGGTATCTCAGTTCGGTGTAGGTCGTTCG
CTCCAAGCTGGGCTGTGTGCACGAACCCCCCGTTCAGCCCGACCGCTGCGCCTTATCCGGTAACTATCGT
CTTGAGTCCAACCCGGTAAGACACGACTTATCGCCACTGGCAGCAGCCACTGGTAACAGGATTAGCAGAG
CGAGGTATGTAGGCGGTGCTACAGAGTTCTTGAAGTGGTGGCCTAACTACGGCTACACTAGAAGAACAGT
ATTTGGTATCTGCGCTCTGCTGAAGCCAGTTACCTTCGGAAAAAGAGTTGGTAGCTCTTGATCCGGCAAA
CAAACCACCGCTGGTAGCGGTGGTTTTTTTGTTTGCAAGCAGCAGATTACGCGCAGAAAAAAAGGATCTC
AAGAAGATCCTTTGATCTTTTCTACGGGGTCTGACGCTCAGTGGAACGAAAACTCACGTTAAGGGATTTT
GGTCATGAGATTATCAAAAAGGATCTTCACCTAGATCCTTTTAAATTAAAAATGAAGTTTTAAATCAATC
TAAAGTATATATGAGTAAACTTGGTCTGACAGTTACCAATGCTTAATCAGTGAGGCACCTATCTCAGCGA
TCTGTCTATTTCGTTCATCCATAGTTGCCTGACTCCCCGTCGTGTAGATAACTACGATACGGGAGGGCTT
ACCATCTGGCCCCAGTGCTGCAATGATACCGCGAGACCCACGCTCACCGGCTCCAGATTTATCAGCAATA
AACCAGCCAGCCGGAAGGGCCGAGCGCAGAAGTGGTCCTGCAACTTTATCCGCCTCCATCCAGTCTATTA
ATTGTTGCCGGGAAGCTAGAGTAAGTAGTTCGCCAGTTAATAGTTTGCGCAACGTTGTTGCCATTGCTAC
AGGCATCGTGGTGTCACGCTCGTCGTTTGGTATGGCTTCATTCAGCTCCGGTTCCCAACGATCAAGGCGA
GTTACATGATCCCCCATGTTGTGCAAAAAAGCGGTTAGCTCCTTCGGTCCTCCGATCGTTGTCAGAAGTA
AGTTGGCCGCAGTGTTATCACTCATGGTTATGGCAGCACTGCATAATTCTCTTACTGTCATGCCATCCGT
AAGATGCTTTTCTGTGACTGGTGAGTACTCAACCAAGTCATTCTGAGAATAGTGTATGCGGCGACCGAGT
TGCTCTTGCCCGGCGTCAATACGGGATAATACCGCGCCACATAGCAGAACTTTAAAAGTGCTCATCATTG
GAAAACGTTCTTCGGGGCGAAAACTCTCAAGGATCTTACCGCTGTTGAGATCCAGTTCGATGTAACCCAC
TCGTGCACCCAACTGATCTTCAGCATCTTTTACTTTCACCAGCGTTTCTGGGTGAGCAAAAACAGGAAGG
CAAAATGCCGCAAAAAAGGGAATAAGGGCGACACGGAAATGTTGAATACTCATACTCTTCCTTTTTCAAT
ATTATTGAAGCATTTATCAGGGTTATTGTCTCATGAGCGGATACATATTTGAATGTATTTAGAAAAATAA
ACAAATAGGGGTTCCGCGCACATTTCCCCGAAAAGTGCCACCTGACG
